>Addgene plasmid #84388 | pENTR CMVie-Lifeact-mTagBFP2 L1-R5 | addgene full sequence | sequence record 169692 | Addgene NGS Result
CTTTCCTGCGTTATCCCCTGATTCTGTGGATAACCGTATTACCGCCTTTGAGTGAGCTGATACCGCTCGC
CGCAGCCGAACGACCGAGCGCAGCGAGTCAGTGAGCGAGGAAGCGGAAGAGCGCCCAATACGCAAACCGC
CTCTCCCCGCGCGTTGGCCGATTCATTAATGCAGCTGGCACGACAGGTTTCCCGACTGGAAAGCGGGCAG
TGAGCGCAACGCAATTAATACGCGTACCGCTAGCCAGGAAGAGTTTGTAGAAACGCAAAAAGGCCATCCG
TCAGGATGGCCTTCTGCTTAGTTTGATGCCTGGCAGTTTATGGCGGGCGTCCTGCCCGCCACCCTCCGGG
CCGTTGCTTCACAACGTTCAAATCCGCTCCCGGCGGATTTGTCCTACTCAGGAGAGCGTTCACCGACAAA
CAACAGATAAAACGAAAGGCCCAGTCTTCCGACTGAGCCTTTCGTTTTATTTGATGCCTGGCAGTTCCCT
ACTCTCGCGTTAACGCTAGCATGGATGTTTTCCCAGTCACGACGTTGTAAAACGACGGCCAGTCTTAAGC
TCGGGCCCCAAATAATGATTTTATTTTGACTGATAGTGACCTGTTCGTTGCAACAAATTGATGAGCAATG
CTTTTTTATAATGCCAACTTTGTACAAAAAAGCAGGCTGGAGACCCAAGCTTGGTACCGAGCTCGGATCC
ACTAGTATTATGCCCAGTACATGACCTTATGGGACTTTCCTACTTGGCAGTACATCTACGTATTAGTCAT
CGCTATTACCATGGTGATGCGGTTTTGGCAGTACATCAATGGGCGTGGATAGCGGTTTGACTCACGGGGA
TTTCCAAGTCTCCACCCCATTGACGTCAATGGGAGTTTGTTTTGGCACCAAAATCAACGGGACTTTCCAA
AATGTCGTAACAACTCCGCCCCATTGACGCAAATGGGCGGTAGGCGTGTACGGTGGGAGGTTTATATAAG
CAGAGCTCGTTTAGTGAACCGTCAGATCGCCTGGAGACGCCATCCACGCTGTTTTGACCTCCATAGAAGA
TTCTAGAGCTAGCGCCACCATGGGCGTGGCCGACTTGATCAAGAAGTTCGAGTCCATCTCCAAGGAGGAG
GGGGATCCACCGGTCGCCACCATGGTGTCTAAGGGCGAAGAGCTGATTAAGGAGAACATGCACATGAAGC
TGTACATGGAGGGCACCGTGGACAACCATCACTTCAAGTGCACATCCGAGGGCGAAGGCAAGCCCTACGA
GGGCACCCAGACCATGAGAATCAAGGTGGTCGAGGGCGGCCCTCTCCCCTTCGCCTTCGACATCCTGGCT
ACTAGCTTCCTCTACGGCAGCAAGACCTTCATCAACCACACCCAGGGCATCCCCGACTTCTTCAAGCAGT
CCTTCCCTGAGGGCTTCACATGGGAGAGAGTCACCACATACGAAGACGGGGGCGTGCTGACCGCTACCCA
GGACACCAGCCTCCAGGACGGCTGCCTCATCTACAACGTCAAGATCAGAGGGGTGAACTTCACATCCAAC
GGCCCTGTGATGCAGAAGAAAACACTCGGCTGGGAGGCCTTCACCGAGACGCTGTACCCCGCTGACGGCG
GCCTGGAAGGCAGAAACGACATGGCCCTGAAGCTCGTGGGCGGGAGCCATCTGATCGCAAACGCCAAGAC
CACATATAGATCCAAGAAACCCGCTAAGAACCTCAAGATGCCTGGCGTCTACTATGTGGACTACAGACTG
GAAAGAATCAAGGAGGCCAACAACGAGACCTACGTCGAGCAGCACGAGGTGGCAGTGGCCAGATACTGCG
ACCTCCCTAGCAAACTGGGGCACAAGCTTAATTAAGCGGCCGCGACTCTAGAATTCTGCAGATATCCATC
ACACTGGCGGCCGCTCGAGCATGCATCTAGAGGACAACTTTGTATACAAAAGTTGAACGAGAAACGTAAA
ATGATATAAATATCAATATATTAAATTAGATTTTGCATAAAAAACAGACTACATAATACTGTAAAACACA
ACATATCCAGTCACTATGAATCAACTACTTAGATGGTATTAGTGACCTGTACTGCAGGGCGGCCGCGATA
TCCCCTATAGTGAGTCGTATTACATGGTCATAGCTGTTTCCTGGCAGCTCTGGCCCGTGTCTCAAAATCT
CTGATGTTACATTGCACAAGATAAAAATATATCATCATGAACAATAAAACTGTCTGCTTACATAAACAGT
AATACAAGGGGTGTTATGAGCCATATTCAACGGGAAACGTCGAGGCCGCGATTAAATTCCAACATGGATG
CTGATTTATATGGGTATAAATGGGCTCGCGATAATGTCGGGCAATCAGGTGCGACAATCTATCGCTTGTA
TGGGAAGCCCGATGCGCCAGAGTTGTTTCTGAAACATGGCAAAGGTAGCGTTGCCAATGATGTTACAGAT
GAGATGGTCAGACTAAACTGGCTGACGGAATTTATGCCTCTTCCGACCATCAAGCATTTTATCCGTACTC
CTGATGATGCATGGTTACTCACCACTGCGATCCCCGGAAAAACAGCATTCCAGGTATTAGAAGAATATCC
TGATTCAGGTGAAAATATTGTTGATGCGCTGGCAGTGTTCCTGCGCCGGTTGCATTCGATTCCTGTTTGT
AATTGTCCTTTTAACAGCGATCGCGTATTTCGTCTCGCTCAGGCGCAATCACGAATGAATAACGGTTTGG
TTGATGCGAGTGATTTTGATGACGAGCGTAATGGCTGGCCTGTTGAACAAGTCTGGAAAGAAATGCATAA
ACTTTTGCCATTCTCACCGGATTCAGTCGTCACTCATGGTGATTTCTCACTTGATAACCTTATTTTTGAC
GAGGGGAAATTAATAGGTTGTATTGATGTTGGACGAGTCGGAATCGCAGACCGATACCAGGATCTTGCCA
TCCTATGGAACTGCCTCGGTGAGTTTTCTCCTTCATTACAGAAACGGCTTTTTCAAAAATATGGTATTGA
TAATCCTGATATGAATAAATTGCAGTTTCATTTGATGCTCGATGAGTTTTTCTAATCAGAATTGGTTAAT
TGGTTGTAACACTGGCAGAGCATTACGCTGACTTGACGGGACGGCGCAAGCTCATGACCAAAATCCCTTA
ACGTGAGTTACGCGTCGTTCCACTGAGCGTCAGACCCCGTAGAAAAGATCAAAGGATCTTCTTGAGATCC
TTTTTTTCTGCGCGTAATCTGCTGCTTGCAAACAAAAAAACCACCGCTACCAGCGGTGGTTTGTTTGCCG
GATCAAGAGCTACCAACTCTTTTTCCGAAGGTAACTGGCTTCAGCAGAGCGCAGATACCAAATACTGTTC
TTCTAGTGTAGCCGTAGTTAGGCCACCACTTCAAGAACTCTGTAGCACCGCCTACATACCTCGCTCTGCT
AATCCTGTTACCAGTGGCTGCTGCCAGTGGCGATAAGTCGTGTCTTACCGGGTTGGACTCAAGACGATAG
TTACCGGATAAGGCGCAGCGGTCGGGCTGAACGGGGGGTTCGTGCACACAGCCCAGCTTGGAGCGAACGA
CCTACACCGAACTGAGATACCTACAGCGTGAGCTATGAGAAAGCGCCACGCTTCCCGAAGGGAGAAAGGC
GGACAGGTATCCGGTAAGCGGCAGGGTCGGAACAGGAGAGCGCACGAGGGAGCTTCCAGGGGGAAACGCC
TGGTATCTTTATAGTCCTGTCGGGTTTCGCCACCTCTGACTTGAGCGTCGATTTTTGTGATGCTCGTCAG
GGGGGCGGAGCCTATGGAAAAACGCCAGCAACGCGGCCTTTTTACGGTTCCTGGCCTTTTGCTGGCCTTT
TGCTCACATGTT
Features (pLannotate 1.2.2; 13 found; start..end, strand, type, name):
    121..213     +  CDS            lacI (fragment): lac repressor; lacI; The lac repressor binds to the lac operator to inhibit transcription in E. coli. This inhibition can be relieved by adding lactose or isopropyl-β-D-thiogalactopyranoside (IPTG).
    268..295     -  terminator     rrnB T2 terminator: transcription terminator T2 from the E. coli rrnB gene
    427..470     +  terminator     rrnB T1 terminator: Escherichia coli rrnB; transcription terminator T1 from the E. coli rrnB gene
    517..553     -  CDS            lacZα (fragment): LacZα fragment of β-galactosidase; lacZ fragment
    569..668     +  protein_bind   attL1: mutant version of attL; recombination site for the Gateway® LR reaction LR Clonase™
    707..783     +  enhancer       CMV enhancer (fragment): human cytomegalovirus immediate early enhancer
    784..987     +  promoter       CMV promoter: human cytomegalovirus (CMV) immediate early promoter
   1070..1141    +  CDS            ABP140 (fragment): AB140_YEAST - Also known as TRM140. Experimental evidence at protein level: Swiss-Prot protein existence level 1. S-adenosyl-L-methionine-dependent methyltransferase that mediates N(3)-methylcytidine modification of residue 32 of the tRNA anticodon loop of tRNA(Thr) and tRNA(Ser). Binds F-actin and shows weak F-actin cross-linking activity. From Saccharomyces cerevisiae (strain ATCC 204508 / S288c) (Baker's yeast).
   1142..1852    +  CDS            mTagBFP2: mTagBFP2 is a basic (constitutively fluorescent) blue fluorescent protein published in 2011, derived from Entacmaea quadricolor. It is reported to be a very rapidly-maturing monomer with very low acid sensitivity.
   1925..2048    +  protein_bind   attR5: mutant version of attR; recombination site for the Gateway® LR reaction LR Clonase™
   2104..2122    -  promoter       T7 promoter: promoter for bacteriophage T7 RNA polymerase
   2256..3065    +  CDS            KanR: aminoglycoside phosphotransferase; aph(3')-Ia; confers resistance to kanamycin in bacteria or G418 (Geneticin®) in eukaryotes
   3212..3800    +  rep_origin     ori: high-copy-number ColE1/pMB1/pBR322/pUC origin of replication
