[The description below was written by a language model from this plasmid's Addgene catalogue record and pLannotate feature annotations shown in this document.]
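Description:
pENTR CMVie-Lifeact-mTagBFP2 L1-R5 is a 3,862 bp Multisite Gateway entry clone built on the pMuLE ENTR MCS L1-R5 backbone. It is maintained in E. coli through a high-copy ColE1/pUC-type origin and selected with kanamycin via an aminoglycoside phosphotransferase gene. Upstream of the recombination cassette sit the rrnB T1 and T2 terminators typical of pENTR-style backbones, which insulate the insert from read-through transcription in bacteria. Short lacI and lacZα fragments and a T7 promoter are backbone remnants with no stated role.

The payload lies between attL1 and attR5, so the whole expression unit can be moved by LR recombination into a destination vector as the first module of a multi-fragment assembly, alongside entry clones carrying compatible att sites. Within the att sites, a truncated CMV immediate early promoter (only a short piece of the enhancer plus the core promoter is annotated) drives Lifeact fused at its C terminus to mTagBFP2. Lifeact is a short synthetic F-actin-binding peptide; the annotation matches it to yeast ABP140, the actin-binding protein from which the peptide derives. mTagBFP2 is a monomeric, rapidly maturing blue fluorescent protein. The fusion was cloned between KpnI and XhoI sites, both retained, and part of it came from an earlier fluorescent protein plasmid. No polyadenylation signal is annotated inside the cassette, so it is presumably expected from the destination vector or a downstream module.

The construct is intended for labelling filamentous actin in blue in mammalian cells, leaving other colour channels free. The depositor notes that this truncated CMV promoter is not silenced in neurons, which makes it suitable for neuronal expression.
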