Addgene plasmid #84388: pENTR CMVie-Lifeact-mTagBFP2 L1-R5
Purpose: Multisite Gateway entry vector for expression of mTagBFP2-tagged Lifeact in cells including neurons
Depositing lab: Ghassan Mouneimne. Depositing organization: University of Arizona.
Backbone
  Vector backbone: pMuLE ENTR MCS L1-R5
  Backbone size w/o insert (bp): 3076
  Total vector size (bp): 3862
  Vector type: Mammalian Expression ; Gateway
Growth in bacteria
  Bacterial resistance: Kanamycin, 50 μg/mL
  Growth temperature: 37°C
  Growth strain: DH5alpha
  Copy number: High Copy
Gene/Insert
  Gene/Insert name: Lifeact
  Species: Synthetic
  Insert size (bp): 51
  Promoter: CMV immediate early
  Tag / fusion protein: mTagBFP2 (C terminal on insert)
  Cloning method: Restriction Enzyme; 5′ cloning site KpnI (not destroyed); 3′ cloning site XhoI (not destroyed)
  Sequencing primers: 5′ CMV_fwd_primer; 3′ M13-R
Resource information
  A portion of this plasmid was derived from a plasmid made by: Michael Davidson, Addgene #54602.
Terms and licenses: Academic/Nonprofit Terms; Industry Terms: Not Available to Industry
Depositor comments: This truncated CMV promoter is not silenced in neurons.
How to cite: pENTR CMVie-Lifeact-mTagBFP2 L1-R5 was a gift from Ghassan Mouneimne (Addgene plasmid # 84388 ; http://n2t.net/addgene:84388 ; RRID:Addgene_84388)
